>Addgene plasmid #84333 | pH4R-P2A-mCherry-N1 | depositor full sequence | sequence record 160917 | pH4R-P2A-mCherry-N1 sequence 5962 bps
TAGTTATTAATAGTAATCAATTACGGGGTCATTAGTTCATAGCCCATATATGGAGTTCCGCGTTACATAA
CTTACGGTAAATGGCCCGCCTGGCTGACCGCCCAACGACCCCCGCCCATTGACGTCAATAATGACGTATG
TTCCCATAGTAACGCCAATAGGGACTTTCCATTGACGTCAATGGGTGGAGTATTTACGGTAAACTGCCCA
CTTGGCAGTACATCAAGTGTATCATATGCCAAGTACGCCCCCTATTGACGTCAATGACGGTAAATGGCCC
GCCTGGCATTATGCCCAGTACATGACCTTATGGGACTTTCCTACTTGGCAGTACATCTACGTATTAGTCA
TCGCTATTACCATGGTGATGCGGTTTTGGCAGTACATCAATGGGCGTGGATAGCGGTTTGACTCACGGGG
ATTTCCAAGTCTCCACCCCATTGACGTCAATGGGAGTTTGTTTTGGCACCAAAATCAACGGGACTTTCCA
AAATGTCGTAACAACTCCGCCCCATTGACGCAAATGGGCGGTAGGCGTGTACGGTGGGAGGTCTATATAA
GCAGAGCTGGTTTAGTGAACCGTCAGATCCGCTAGCGCTACCGGACTCAGATCTCGAGCTCAAGCTTCGA
ATTCTGCAGTCGACGGTACCGAGCTCGGATCCACCATGCCAGATACTAATAGCACAATCAATTTATCACT
AAGCACTCGTGTTACTTTAGCATTTTTTATGTCCTTAGTAGCTTTTGCTATAATGCTAGGAAATGCTTTG
GTCATTTTAGCTTTTGTGGTGGACAAAAACCTTAGACATCGAAGTAGTTATTTTTTTCTTAACTTGGCCA
TCTCTGACTTCTTTGTGGGTGTGATCTCCATTCCTTTGTACATCCCTCACACGCTGTTCGAATGGGATTT
TGGAAAGGAAATCTGTGTATTTTGGCTCACTACTGACTATCTGTTATGTACAGCATCTGTATATAACATT
GTCCTCATCAGCTATGATCGATACCTGTCAGTCTCAAATGCTGTGTCTTATAGAACTCAACATACTGGGG
TCTTGAAGATTGTTACTCTGATGGTGGCCGTTTGGGTGCTGGCCTTCTTAGTGAATGGGCCAATGATTCT
AGTTTCAGAGTCTTGGAAGGATGAAGGTAGTGAATGTGAACCTGGATTTTTTTCGGAATGGTACATCCTT
GCCATCACATCATTCTTGGAATTCGTGATCCCAGTCATCTTAGTCGCTTATTTCAACATGAATATTTATT
GGAGCCTGTGGAAGCGTGATCATCTCAGTAGGTGCCAAAGCCATCCTGGACTGACTGCTGTCTCTTCCAA
CATCTGTGGACACTCATTCAGAGGTAGACTATCTTCAAGGAGATCTCTTTCTGCATCGACAGAAGTTCCT
GCATCCTTTCATTCAGAGAGACAGAGGAGAAAGAGTAGTCTCATGTTTTCCTCAAGAACCAAGATGAATA
GCAATACAATTGCTTCCAAAATGGGTTCCTTCTCCCAATCAGATTCTGTAGCTCTTCACCAAAGGGAACA
TGTTGAACTGCTTAGAGCCAGGAGATTAGCCAAGTCACTGGCCATTCTCTTAGGGGTTTTTGCTGTTTGC
TGGGCTCCATATTCTCTGTTCACAATTGTCCTTTCATTTTATTCCTCAGCAACAGGTCCTAAATCAGTTT
GGTATAGAATTGCATTTTGGCTTCAGTGGTTCAATTCCTTTGTCAATCCTCTTTTGTATCCATTGTGTCA
CAAGCGCTTTCAAAAGGCTTTCTTGAAAATATTTTGTATAAAAAAGCAACCTCTACCATCACAACACAGT
CGGTCAGTATCTTCTACACCGGTGGGATCGGGTGCTACTAACTTCAGCCTGCTGAAGCAGGCTGGAGACG
TGGAGGAGAACCCTGGACCTGGGTCCATGGTGAGCAAGGGCGAGGAGGATAACATGGCCATCATCAAGGA
GTTCATGCGCTTCAAGGTGCACATGGAGGGCTCCGTGAACGGCCACGAGTTCGAGATCGAGGGCGAGGGC
GAGGGCCGCCCCTACGAGGGCACCCAGACCGCCAAGCTGAAGGTGACCAAGGGTGGCCCCCTGCCCTTCG
CCTGGGACATCCTGTCCCCTCAGTTCATGTACGGCTCCAAGGCCTACGTGAAGCACCCCGCCGACATCCC
CGACTACTTGAAGCTGTCCTTCCCCGAGGGCTTCAAGTGGGAGCGCGTGATGAACTTCGAGGACGGCGGC
GTGGTGACCGTGACCCAGGACTCCTCCCTGCAGGACGGCGAGTTCATCTACAAGGTGAAGCTGCGCGGCA
CCAACTTCCCCTCCGACGGCCCCGTAATGCAGAAGAAGACCATGGGCTGGGAGGCCTCCTCCGAGCGGAT
GTACCCCGAGGACGGCGCCCTGAAGGGCGAGATCAAGCAGAGGCTGAAGCTGAAGGACGGCGGCCACTAC
GACGCTGAGGTCAAGACCACCTACAAGGCCAAGAAGCCCGTGCAGCTGCCCGGCGCCTACAACGTCAACA
TCAAGTTGGACATCACCTCCCACAACGAGGACTACACCATCGTGGAACAGTACGAACGCGCCGAGGGCCG
CCACTCCACCGGCGGCATGGACGAGCTGTACAAGTAAAGCGGCCGCGACTCTAGATCATAATCAGCCATA
CCACATTTGTAGAGGTTTTACTTGCTTTAAAAAACCTCCCACACCTCCCCCTGAACCTGAAACATAAAAT
GAATGCAATTGTTGTTGTTAACTTGTTTATTGCAGCTTATAATGGTTACAAATAAAGCAATAGCATCACA
AATTTCACAAATAAAGCATTTTTTTCACTGCATTCTAGTTGTGGTTTGTCCAAACTCATCAATGTATCTT
AAGGCGTAAATTGTAAGCGTTAATATTTTGTTAAAATTCGCGTTAAATTTTTGTTAAATCAGCTCATTTT
TTAACCAATAGGCCGAAATCGGCAAAATCCCTTATAAATCAAAAGAATAGACCGAGATAGGGT
[37 nt withheld, positions 3004-3040]
AAAGAACGTGGACTCCAACGTCAAAGG
[49 nt withheld, positions 3068-3116]
T
[91 nt withheld, positions 3118-3208]
G
[124 nt withheld, positions 3210-3333]
CAGGTGGCACTTTTCGGGGAAATGTGCGCGGAACCCCTATTTGTTTATTTTTCTAAATACATTCAAATAT
GTATCCGCTCATGAGACAATAACCCTGATAAATGCTTCAATAATATTGAAAAAGGAAGAGTCCTGAGGCG
GAAAGAACCAGCTGTGGAATGTGTGTCAGTTAGGGTGTGGAAAGTCCCCAGGCTCCCCAGCAGGCAGAAG
TATGCAAAGCATGCATCTCAATTAGTCAGCAACCAGGTGTGGAAAGTCCCCAGGCTCCCCAGCAGGCAGA
AGTATGCAAAGCATGCATCTCAATTAGTCAGCAACCATAGTCCCGCCCCTAACTCCGCCCATCCCGCCCC
TAACTCCGCCCAGTTCCGCCCATTCTCCGCCCCATGGCTGACTAATTTTTTTTATTTATGCAGAGGCCGA
GGCCGCCTCGGCCTCTGAGCTATTCCAGAAGTAGTGAGGAGGCTTTTTTGGAGGCCTAGGCTTTTGCAAA
GATCGATCAAGAGACAGGATGAGGATCGTTTCGCATGATTGAACAAGATGGATTGCACGCAGGTTCTCCG
GCCGCTTGGGTGGAGAGGCTATTCGGCTATGACTGGGCACAACAGACAATCGGCTGCTCTGATGCCGCCG
TGTTCCGGCTGTCAGCGCAGGGGCGCCCGGTTCTTTTTGTCAAGACCGACCTGTCCGGTGCCCTGAATGA
ACTGCAAGACGAGGCAGCGCGGCTATCGTGGCTGGCCACGACGGGCGTTCCTTGCGCAGCTGTGCTCGAC
GTTGTCACTGAAGCGGGAAGGGACTGGCTGCTATTGGGCGAAGTGCCGGGGCAGGATCTCCTGTCATCTC
ACCTTGCTCCTGCCGAGAAAGTATCCATCATGGCTGATGCAATGCGGCGGCTGCATACGCTTGATCCGGC
TACCTGCCCATTCGACCACCAAGCGAAACATCGCATCGAGCGAGCACGTACTCGGATGGAAGCCGGTCTT
GTCGATCAGGATGATCTGGACGAAGAGCATCAGGGGCTCGCGCCAGCCGAACTGTTCGCCAGGCTCAAGG
CGAGCATGCCCGACGGCGAGGATCTCGTCGTGACCCATGGCGATGCCTGCTTGCCGAATATCATGGTGGA
AAATGGCCGCTTTTCTGGATTCATCGACTGTGGCCGGCTGGGTGTGGCGGACCGCTATCAGGACATAGCG
TTGGCTACCCGTGATATTGCTGAAGAGCTTGGCGGCGAATGGGCTGACCGCTTCCTCGTGCTTTACGGTA
TCGCCGCTCCCGATTCGCAGCGCATCGCCTTCTATCGCCTTCTTGACGAGTTCTTCTGAGCGGGACTCTG
GGGTTCGAAATGACCGACCAAGCGACGCCCAACCTGCCATCACGAGATTTCGATTCCACCGCCGCCTTCT
ATGAAAGGTTGGGCTTCGGAATCGTTTTCCGGGACGCCGGCTGGATGATCCTCCAGCGCGGGGATCTCAT
GCTGGAGTTCTTCGCCCACCCTAGGGGGAGGCTAACTGAAACACGGAAGGAGACAATACCGGAAGGAACC
CGCGCTATGACGGCAATAAAAAGACAGAATAAAACGCACGGTGTTGGGTCGTTTGTTCATAAACGCGGGG
TTCGGTCCCAGGGCTGGCACTCTGTCGATACCCCACCGAGACCCCATTGGGGCCAATACGCCCGCGTTTC
TTCCTTTTCCCCACCCCACCCCCCAAGTTCGGGTGAAGGCCCAGGGCTCGCAGCCAACGTCGGGGCGGCA
GGCCCTGCCATAGCCTCAGGTTACTCATATATACTTTAGATTGATTTAAAACTTCATTTTTAATTTAAAA
GGATCTAGGTGAAGATCCTTTTTGATAATCTCATGACCAAAATCCCTTAACGTGAGTTTTCGTTCCACTG
AGCGTCAGACCCCGTAGAAAAGATCAAAGGATCTTCTTGAGATCCTTTTTTTCTGCGCGTAATCTGCTGC
TTGCAAACAAAAAAACCACCGCTACCAGCGGTGGTTTGTTTGCCGGATCAAGAGCTACCAACTCTTTTTC
CGAAGGTAACTGGCTTCAGCAGAGCGCAGATACCAAATACTGTCCTTCTAGTGTAGCCGTAGTTAGGCCA
CCACTTCAAGAACTCTGTAGCACCGCCTACATACCTCGCTCTGCTAATCCTGTTACCAGTGGCTGCTGCC
AGTGGCGATAAGTCGTGTCTTACCGGGTTGGACTCAAGACGATAGTTACCGGATAAGGCGCAGCGGTCGG
GCTGAACGGGGGGTTCGTGCACACAGCCCAGCTTGGAGCGAACGACCTACACCGAACTGAGATACCTACA
GCGTGAGCTATGAGAAAGCGCCACGCTTCCCGAAGGGAGAAAGGCGGACAGGTATCCGGTAAGCGGCAGG
GTCGGAACAGGAGAGCGCACGAGGGAGCTTCCAGGGGGAAACGCCTGGTATCTTTATAGTCCTGTCGGGT
TTCGCCACCTCTGACTTGAGCGTCGATTTTTGTGATGCTCGTCAGGGGGGCGGAGCCTATGGAAAAACGC
CAGCAACGCGGCCTTTTTACGGTTCCTGGCCTTTTGCTGGCCTTTTGCTCACATGTTCTTTCCTGCGTTA
TCCCCTGATTCTGTGGATAACCGTATTACCGCCATGCAT
Features (pLannotate 1.2.2; 15 found; start..end, strand, type, name):
     61..364     +  enhancer       CMV enhancer: human cytomegalovirus immediate early enhancer
    365..568     +  promoter       CMV promoter: human cytomegalovirus (CMV) immediate early promoter
    591..651     +  misc_feature   MCS (fragment): multiple cloning site
    666..1835    +  CDS            HRH4: HRH4_HUMAN - Also known as GPCR105. Experimental evidence at protein level: Swiss-Prot protein existence level 1. The H4 subclass of histamine receptors could mediate the histamine signals in peripheral tissues. Displays a significant level of constitutive activity (spontaneous activity in the absence of agonist). From Homo sapiens (Human).
   1917..2624    +  CDS            mCherry: mCherry is a basic (constitutively fluorescent) red fluorescent protein published in 2004, derived from Discosoma sp.. It is reported to be a very rapidly-maturing monomer with low acid sensitivity.
   2644..2727    +  CDS            large T antigen (fragment): large T antigen from SV40 (simian virus 40)
   2750..2871    +  polyA_signal   SV40 poly(A) signal: SV40 polyadenylation signal
   2905..3333    -  rep_origin     f1 ori (sequence partly withheld): f1 bacteriophage origin of replication; arrow indicates direction of (+) strand synthesis
   3360..3464    +  promoter       AmpR promoter: bla
   3466..3823    +  promoter       SV40 promoter: SV40 enhancer and early promoter
   3858..4652    +  CDS            NeoR/KanR: aminoglycoside phosphotransferase from Tn5; aph(3')-II (or nptII); confers resistance to neomycin, kanamycin, and G418 (Geneticin®)
   4673..4825    +  CDS            ble (fragment): BLE_KLEPN - Experimental evidence at protein level: Swiss-Prot protein existence level 1. Binding protein with a strong affinity to the bleomycin family of antibiotics. Binds to CL990; an antimitotic-antibiotic compound. From Klebsiella pneumoniae.
   4884..4931    +  polyA_signal   HSV TK poly(A) signal: herpes simplex virus thymidine kinase polyadenylation signal (Cole and Stacy, 1985)
   5022..5038    -  polyA_signal   bGH poly(A) signal (fragment): bovine growth hormone polyadenylation signal
   5260..5848    +  rep_origin     ori: high-copy-number ColE1/pMB1/pBR322/pUC origin of replication
