[The description below was written by a language model from this plasmid's Addgene catalogue record and pLannotate feature annotations shown in this document.]
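Description:
pH4R-P2A-mCherry-N1 is a 5,962 bp mammalian expression plasmid built on the Clontech pEGFP-N1 backbone, in which the original fluorescent protein has been replaced by mCherry. It is propagated in E. coli through a high-copy ColE1/pUC-type origin. Selection relies on a single Tn5 NeoR/KanR (aminoglycoside phosphotransferase) gene placed behind tandem bacterial (bla-type) and SV40 early promoters and terminated by the HSV TK polyadenylation signal. This arrangement gives kanamycin resistance in bacteria and G418 resistance in transfected mammalian cells. An f1 origin is also present, allowing single-stranded DNA production. The short large T antigen, ble and bGH poly(A) fragments in the feature table appear to be backbone remnants or partial annotation matches rather than functional elements.

The payload is one open reading frame driven by the human CMV immediate early enhancer and promoter and closed by the SV40 poly(A) signal. It encodes the human histamine H4 receptor (HRH4), a G protein-coupled receptor, followed by mCherry. The P2A element named in the insert is not annotated separately, but it presumably lies in the roughly 80 bp gap between the two coding sequences. A 2A peptide causes ribosomal skipping during translation, so receptor and red fluorescent protein are released as separate polypeptides from one transcript. The receptor is therefore not fused to a fluorescent protein, carrying at most the short residual 2A tail. mCherry fluorescence marks the transfected cells and gives an indication of expression level. According to the record, the plasmid co-expresses untagged H4R with mCherry, and the associated work concerns quantitative single-cell analysis of signalling downstream of histamine receptor subtypes.
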