Addgene plasmid #84333: pH4R-P2A-mCherry-N1
Purpose: Co-expresses (untagged) Histamine-4 receptor and mCherry
Depositing lab: Dorus Gadella. Depositing organization: University of Amsterdam. Publication: Quantitative Single-Cell Analysis of Signaling Pathways Activated Immediately Downstream of Histamine Receptor Subtypes. van Unen J, Rashidfarrokhi A, Hoogendoorn E, Postma M, Gadella TW Jr, Goedhart J. Mol Pharmacol. 2016 Sep;90(3):162-76. doi: 10.1124/mol.116.104505. Epub 2016 Jun 29. PubMed 27358232.
Backbone
  Vector backbone: pEGFP-N1
  Backbone manufacturer: Clontech
  Backbone size w/o insert (bp): 4000
  Total vector size (bp): 5962
  Vector type: Mammalian Expression
  Selectable markers: Neomycin (select with G418)
Growth in bacteria
  Bacterial resistance: Kanamycin, 50 μg/mL
  Growth temperature: 37°C
  Growth strain: DH5alpha
  Copy number: High Copy
Gene/Insert
  Gene/Insert name: H4R-P2A-mCherry (alt name: Histamine 4 receptor)
  Species: H. sapiens (human)
  Insert size (bp): 1962
  Entrez Gene: HRH4 (a.k.a. AXOR35, BG26, GPCR105, GPRv53, H4, H4R, HH4R)
  Promoter: CMV
  Cloning method: Unknown
  Sequencing primers: 5′ CMV
Terms and licenses: Academic/Nonprofit Terms; Industry Terms: Not Available to Industry
How to cite: pH4R-P2A-mCherry-N1 was a gift from Dorus Gadella (Addgene plasmid # 84333 ; http://n2t.net/addgene:84333 ; RRID:Addgene_84333)
