>Addgene plasmid #84333 | pH4R-P2A-mCherry-N1 | addgene partial sequence | sequence record 168434 | CMV-F 5'-CGCAAATGGGCGGTAGGCGTG-3'
CTGGTTTAGTGAACCGTCAGATCCGCTAGCGCTACCGGACTCAGATCTCGAGCTCAAGCTTCGAATTCTG
CAGTCGACGGTACCGAGCTCGGATCCACCATGCCAGATACTAATAGCACAATCAATTTATCACTAAGCAC
TCGTGTTACTTTAGCATTTTTTATGTCCTTAGTAGCTTTTGCTATAATGCTAGGAAATGCTTTGGTCATT
TTAGCTTTTGTGGTGGACAAAAACCTTAGACATCGAAGTAGTTATTTTTTTCTTAACTTGGCCATCTCTG
ACTTCTTTGTGGGTGTGATCTCCATTCCTTTGTACATCCCTCACACGCTGTTCGAATGGGATTTTGGAAA
GGAAATCTGTGTATTTTGGCTCACTACTGACTATCTGTTATGTACAGCATCTGTATATAACATTGTCCTC
ATCAGCTATGATCGATACCTGTCAGTCTCAAATGCTGTGTCTTATAGAACTCAACATACTGGGGTCTTGA
AGATTGTTACTCTGATGGTGGCCGTTTGGGTGCTGGCCTTCTTAGTGAATGGGCCAATGATTCTAGTTTC
AGAGTCTTGGAAGGATGAAGGTAGTGAATGTGAACCTGGATTTTTTTCGGAATGGTACATCCTTGCCATC
ACATCATTCTTGGAATTCGTGATCCCAGTCATCTTAGTCGCTTATTTCAACATGAATATTTATTGGAGCC
TGTGGAAGCGTGATCATCTCAGTAGGTGCCAAAGCCATCCTGGACTGACTGCTGTCTCTTCCAACATCTG
TGGACACTCATTCAGAGGTAGACTATCTTCAAGGAGATCTCTTTCTGCATCGACAGAAGTTCCTGCATCC
TTTCATTCAGAGAG
