>Addgene plasmid #84333 | pH4R-P2A-mCherry-N1 | addgene partial sequence | sequence record 168437 | mCherry-R 5'-TTGGTCACCTTCAGCTTGG-3'
CCTCGCCCTCGCCCTCGATCTCGAACTCGTGGCCGTTCACGGAGCCCTCCATGTGCACCTTGAAGCGCAT
GAACTCCTTGATGATGGCCATGTTATCCTCCTCGCCCTTGCTCACCATGGACCCAGGTCCAGGGTTCTCC
TCCACGTCTCCAGCCTGCTTCAGCAGGCTGAAGTTAGTAGCACCCGATCCCACCGGTGTAGAAGATACTG
ACCGACTGTGTTGTGATGGTAGAGGTTGCTTTTTTATACAAAATATTTTCAAGAAAGCCTTTTGAAAGCG
CTTGTGACACAATGGATACAAAAGAGGATTGACAAAGGAATTGAACCACTGAAGCCAAAATGCAATTCTA
TACCAAACTGATTTAGGACCTGTTGCTGAGGAATAAAATGAAAGGACAATTGTGAACAGAGAATATGGAG
CCCAGCAAACAGCAAAAACCCCTAAGAGAATGGCCAGTGACTTGGCTAATCTCCTGGCTCTAAGCAGTTC
AACATGTTCCCTTTGGTGAAGAGCTACAGAATCTGATTGGGAGAAGGAACCCATTTTGGAAGCAATTGTA
TTGCTATTCATCTTGGTTCTTGAGGAAAACATGAGACTACTCTTTCTCCTCTGTCTCTCTGAATGAAAGG
ATGCAGGAACTTCTGTCGATGCAGAAAGAGATCTCCTTGAAGATAGTCTACCTCTGAATGAGTGTCCACA
GATGTTGGAAGAGACAGCAGTCAGTCCAGGATGGCTTTGGCACCTACTGAGATGATCACGCTTCCACAGG
CTCCAATAAATATTCATGTTGAAATAAGCGACTAAGATGACTGGGATCACGAA
